Addgene plasmid #80533: Rab12 cds in pGem-T Easy
Purpose: Can be used for in situ hybridisation or other purposes
Depositing lab: Rob Parton. Depositing organization: University of Queensland, Institute for Molecular Bioscience. Publication: A plasmid library of full-length zebrafish rab proteins for in vivo cell biology. Hall TE, Martel N, Lo HP, Xiong Z, Parton RG. Cell Logist. 2017 Mar 1;7(1):e1301151. doi: 10.1080/21592799.2017.1301151. eCollection 2017. PubMed 28396820.
Backbone
  Vector backbone: pGemT easy
  Backbone manufacturer: Promega
Growth in bacteria
  Bacterial resistance: Ampicillin, 100 μg/mL
  Growth temperature: 37°C
  Growth strain: DH5alpha
  Copy number: High Copy
Gene/Insert
  Gene/Insert name: rab12
  Species: D. rerio (zebrafish)
  Entrez Gene: rab12 (a.k.a. zgc:111945)
Terms and licenses: Academic/Nonprofit Terms; Industry Terms: Not Available to Industry
How to cite: Rab12 cds in pGem-T Easy was a gift from Rob Parton (Addgene plasmid # 80533 ; http://n2t.net/addgene:80533 ; RRID:Addgene_80533)
