[The description below was written by a language model from this plasmid's Addgene catalogue record and pLannotate feature annotations shown in this document.]
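Description:
Rab12 cds in pGem-T Easy is a bacterial cloning plasmid carrying the coding sequence of zebrafish (Danio rerio) rab12 in Promega's pGEM-T Easy backbone, a vector designed for direct cloning of PCR products. The sequenced plasmid is 3,754 nt. It replicates in E. coli from a high-copy ColE1/pUC-type origin and is selected with ampicillin through the β-lactamase gene and its native promoter. An f1 phage origin is also present, which allows single-stranded DNA production with helper phage. The annotated lac promoter, operator, CAP site and split lacZα fragment are remnants of the backbone's blue/white screening cassette, which is interrupted by the insert.

The insert is annotated as an open reading frame of about 700 bp matching Rab12. The annotation tool labelled it by homology to the rat protein, but the catalogue entry gives the species as zebrafish. Rab12 is a small GTPase of the Rab family, whose members regulate membrane trafficking by cycling between GDP- and GTP-bound states. The coding sequence lies between opposing bacteriophage T7 and SP6 promoters and is oriented in the same direction as T7. In vitro transcription from T7 should therefore give sense RNA, while SP6 should give the antisense strand suitable as a riboprobe. This fits the stated purpose of in situ hybridisation, and the plasmid can also serve as a template for subcloning the rab12 sequence. There is no eukaryotic promoter, tag or reporter, so it is not an expression construct. Short annotated fragments such as a hornet peptide match, bom, lacI and RSF ori are probably incidental similarity hits to backbone or polylinker sequence rather than functional elements. The plasmid belongs to a library of full-length zebrafish rab clones.
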