Features (pLannotate 1.2.2; 15 found; start..end, strand, type, name):
    126..714     -  rep_origin     ori: high-copy-number ColE1/pMB1/pBR322/pUC origin of replication
    885..1745    -  CDS            AmpR: β-lactamase; bla; confers resistance to ampicillin, carbenicillin, and related antibiotics
   1746..1850    -  promoter       AmpR promoter: bla
   1877..1927    +  misc_feature   bom (fragment): basis of mobility region from pBR322
   1955..2383    -  rep_origin     f1 ori (sequence partly withheld): f1 bacteriophage origin of replication; arrow indicates direction of (+) strand synthesis
   2387..2544    -  CDS            lacZα (fragment): LacZα fragment of β-galactosidase; lacZ fragment
   2547..2565    +  promoter       T7 promoter: promoter for bacteriophage T7 RNA polymerase
   2640..3344    +  CDS            Rab12: RAB12_RAT - Experimental evidence at protein level: Swiss-Prot protein existence level 1. The small GTPases Rab are key regulators of intracellular membrane trafficking, from the formation of transport vesicles to their fusion with membranes. Rabs cycle between an inactive GDP-bound form and an active GTP-bound form that is able to recruit to membranes different set of downstream effectors directly responsible for vesicle formation, movement, tethering and fusion. That Rab may play a role in protein transport from recycling endosomes to lysosomes regulating, for instance, the degradation of th
   3368..3430    -  CDS            VESPI_VESMG (fragment): Experimental evidence at protein level: Swiss-Prot protein existence level 1. Shows contractile activity on isolated ileum smooth muscle. From Vespa magnifica (Hornet).
   3442..3460    -  promoter       SP6 promoter: promoter for bacteriophage SP6 RNA polymerase
   3502..3518    -  protein_bind   lac operator: The lac repressor binds to the lac operator to inhibit transcription in E. coli. This inhibition can be relieved by adding lactose or isopropyl-β-D-thiogalactopyranoside (IPTG). lac repressor encoded by lacI
   3526..3556    -  promoter       lac promoter: promoter for the E. coli lac operon
   3571..3592    -  protein_bind   CAP binding site: CAP binding activates transcription in the presence of cAMP. E. coli catabolite activator protein
   3605..3697    -  CDS            lacI (fragment): lac repressor; lacI; The lac repressor binds to the lac operator to inhibit transcription in E. coli. This inhibition can be relieved by adding lactose or isopropyl-β-D-thiogalactopyranoside (IPTG).
   3699..3754    -  rep_origin     RSF ori (fragment): Plasmids containing the RSF 1030 origin of replication can be propagated in E. coli cells that contain additional plasmids with compatible origins.
>Addgene plasmid #80533 | Rab12 cds in pGem-T Easy | addgene full sequence | sequence record 176738 | Addgene NGS Result
GTATCAGCTCACTCAAAGGCGGTAATACGGTTATCCACAGAATCAGGGGATAACGCAGGAAAGAACATGT
GAGCAAAAGGCCAGCAAAAGGCCAGGAACCGTAAAAAGGCCGCGTTGCTGGCGTTTTTCCATAGGCTCCG
CCCCCCTGACGAGCATCACAAAAATCGACGCTCAAGTCAGAGGTGGCGAAACCCGACAGGACTATAAAGA
TACCAGGCGTTTCCCCCTGGAAGCTCCCTCGTGCGCTCTCCTGTTCCGACCCTGCCGCTTACCGGATACC
TGTCCGCCTTTCTCCCTTCGGGAAGCGTGGCGCTTTCTCATAGCTCACGCTGTAGGTATCTCAGTTCGGT
GTAGGTCGTTCGCTCCAAGCTGGGCTGTGTGCACGAACCCCCCGTTCAGCCCGACCGCTGCGCCTTATCC
GGTAACTATCGTCTTGAGTCCAACCCGGTAAGACACGACTTATCGCCACTGGCAGCAGCCACTGGTAACA
GGATTAGCAGAGCGAGGTATGTAGGCGGTGCTACAGAGTTCTTGAAGTGGTGGCCTAACTACGGCTACAC
TAGAAGAACAGTATTTGGTATCTGCGCTCTGCTGAAGCCAGTTACCTTCGGAAAAAGAGTTGGTAGCTCT
TGATCCGGCAAACAAACCACCGCTGGTAGCGGTGGTTTTTTTGTTTGCAAGCAGCAGATTACGCGCAGAA
AAAAAGGATCTCAAGAAGATCCTTTGATCTTTTCTACGGGGTCTGACGCTCAGTGGAACGAAAACTCACG
TTAAGGGATTTTGGTCATGAGATTATCAAAAAGGATCTTCACCTAGATCCTTTTAAATTAAAAATGAAGT
TTTAAATCAATCTAAAGTATATATGAGTAAACTTGGTCTGACAGTTACCAATGCTTAATCAGTGAGGCAC
CTATCTCAGCGATCTGTCTATTTCGTTCATCCATAGTTGCCTGACTCCCCGTCGTGTAGATAACTACGAT
ACGGGAGGGCTTACCATCTGGCCCCAGTGCTGCAATGATACCGCGAGACCCACGCTCACCGGCTCCAGAT
TTATCAGCAATAAACCAGCCAGCCGGAAGGGCCGAGCGCAGAAGTGGTCCTGCAACTTTATCCGCCTCCA
TCCAGTCTATTAATTGTTGCCGGGAAGCTAGAGTAAGTAGTTCGCCAGTTAATAGTTTGCGCAACGTTGT
TGCCATTGCTACAGGCATCGTGGTGTCACGCTCGTCGTTTGGTATGGCTTCATTCAGCTCCGGTTCCCAA
CGATCAAGGCGAGTTACATGATCCCCCATGTTGTGCAAAAAAGCGGTTAGCTCCTTCGGTCCTCCGATCG
TTGTCAGAAGTAAGTTGGCCGCAGTGTTATCACTCATGGTTATGGCAGCACTGCATAATTCTCTTACTGT
CATGCCATCCGTAAGATGCTTTTCTGTGACTGGTGAGTACTCAACCAAGTCATTCTGAGAATAGTGTATG
CGGCGACCGAGTTGCTCTTGCCCGGCGTCAATACGGGATAATACCGCGCCACATAGCAGAACTTTAAAAG
TGCTCATCATTGGAAAACGTTCTTCGGGGCGAAAACTCTCAAGGATCTTACCGCTGTTGAGATCCAGTTC
GATGTAACCCACTCGTGCACCCAACTGATCTTCAGCATCTTTTACTTTCACCAGCGTTTCTGGGTGAGCA
AAAACAGGAAGGCAAAATGCCGCAAAAAAGGGAATAAGGGCGACACGGAAATGTTGAATACTCATACTCT
TCCTTTTTCAATATTATTGAAGCATTTATCAGGGTTATTGTCTCATGAGCGGATACATATTTGAATGTAT
TTAGAAAAATAAACAAATAGGGGTTCCGCGCACATTTCCCCGAAAAGTGCCACCTGATGCGGTGTGAAAT
ACCGCACAGATGCGTAAGGAGAAAATACCGCATCAGGAAATTGTAAGCGTTAATATTTTGTTAAAATTCG
CGTTAAATTTTTGTTAAATCAGCTCATTTTTTAACCAATAGGCCGAAATCGGCAAAATCCCTTATAAATC
AAAAGAATAGACCGAGATAGGGT
[37 nt withheld, positions 2054-2090]
AAAGAACGTGGACTCCAACGTCAAAGG
[49 nt withheld, positions 2118-2166]
T
[91 nt withheld, positions 2168-2258]
G
[124 nt withheld, positions 2260-2383]
CCATTCGCCATTCAGGCTGCGCAACTGTTGGGAAGGGCGATCGGTGCGGGCCTCTTCGCTATTACGCCAG
CTGGCGAAAGGGGGATGTGCTGCAAGGCGATTAAGTTGGGTAACGCCAGGGTTTTCCCAGTCACGACGTT
GTAAAACGACGGCCAGTGAATTGTAATACGACTCACTATAGGGCGAATTGGGCCCGACGTCGCATGCTCC
CGGCCGCCATGGCGGCCGCGGGAATTCGATTGGCTGTTAGTGCTGGATGGAGTCGGGCTTCGGGGTCCAA
CGGAGGGCCGGTGGAGGCTCTCCCGCTGTGGGAGCTTCGCAGCGCCGCAGGAAGATTCCGCCCAGAGCCG
CTGATTATAAACTGCAGGTGATCATTATTGGCTCCAGAGGTGTGGGGAAAACCAGCCTGATGGAGAGATT
CACGGATGACACTTTCTGTGAGGCGTGCAAGTCCACTGTGGGTGTGGATTTTAAAATCAAGACAGTAGAG
CTGAGAGGAAAGAAGATCAGGTTGCAGATCTGGGACACGGCAGGTCAGGAGCGGTTTAACAGCATCACTT
CAGCGTATTACCGCGGTGCCAAAGGCATTGTTTTGGTTTATGACATCACCAAGCAGGAAACTTTTGAAGA
CCTGCCTAAATGGATGAAGATGATAGACAAGTATGCATCAGAGGATGCTGAGCTCCTATTGGTTGGGAAC
AAACTGGACTGCGAGTCTGATCGCGCCATCTCACGGCAACAAGCTGAGAGGTTTGCTTCACGGATATCAG
GGATGCGTTTCTGTGAGGCCAGTGCCAAGGATAACTTTAACGTGGATGAGATCTTCCTTAAACTAGTTGA
TGACATCTTGAGTAAGATGCCACTTGAAGTCCCCAGTAAGGAGCTTTCCAACAGTGTTTTGTCTCTTCAA
CCCGAGCCTGAAATCCCACCAGAGCTGCCTCCGCCACGCATGCGCTGCTGTTGAGACTCGCTTCATGCAA
TCACTAGTGAATTCGCGGCCGCCTGCAGGTCGACCATATGGGAGAGCTCCCAACGCGTTGGATGCATAGC
TTGAGTATTCTATAGTGTCACCTAAATAGCTTGGCGTAATCATGGTCATAGCTGTTTCCTGTGTGAAATT
GTTATCCGCTCACAATTCCACACAACATACGAGCCGGAAGCATAAAGTGTAAAGCCTGGGGTGCCTAATG
AGTGAGCTAACTCACATTAATTGCGTTGCGCTCACTGCCCGCTTTCCAGTCGGGAAACCTGTCGTGCCAG
CTGCATTAATGAATCGGCCAACGCGCGGGGAGAGGCGGTTTGCGTATTGGGCGCTCTTCCGCTTCCTCGC
TCACTGACTCGCTGCGCTCGGTCGTTCGGCTGCGGCGAGCG
